Addgene plasmid #162998: pAT9749-dABE
Purpose: plasmid expressing ABE with dCas9
Depositing lab: Ervin Welker. Depositing organization: HUN-REN Research Centre for Natural Sciences. Publication: BEAR reveals that increased fidelity variants can successfully reduce the mismatch tolerance of adenine but not cytosine base editors. Talas A, Simon DA, Kulcsar PI, Varga E, Krausz SL, Welker E. Nat Commun. 2021 Nov 3;12(1):6353. doi: 10.1038/s41467-021-26461-y. PubMed 34732717.
Backbone
  Vector backbone: pUC19
  Vector type: Mammalian Expression, CRISPR
Growth in bacteria
  Bacterial resistance: Ampicillin, 100 μg/mL
  Growth temperature: 37°C
  Growth strain: NEB Stable
  Copy number: High Copy
Gene/Insert
  Gene/Insert name: dABE
  Species: Synthetic
  Promoter: EF1-a
  Tag / fusion protein: 3xFLAG (N terminal on insert); SV40 NLS (N terminal on insert); SV40 NLS (C terminal on insert)
  Cloning method: Gibson Cloning
  Sequencing primers: 5′ TATAAGTGCAGTAGTCGCCG; 3′ TGCTGGCCTTTTGCTC
Terms and licenses: Academic/Nonprofit Terms; Industry Terms: Not Available to Industry
How to cite: pAT9749-dABE was a gift from Ervin Welker (Addgene plasmid # 162998 ; http://n2t.net/addgene:162998 ; RRID:Addgene_162998)
