[The description below was written by a language model from this plasmid's Addgene catalogue record and pLannotate feature annotations shown in this document.]
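Description:
pAT9749-dABE is a pUC19-based mammalian expression plasmid of about 7.8 kb that encodes an adenine base editor (ABE) built on catalytically dead Cas9. It is propagated in E. coli as a high-copy plasmid through the ColE1/pUC-type origin. Selection is with ampicillin, through the β-lactamase gene driven by its native bla promoter. No mammalian selection marker or reporter is annotated, which suggests the plasmid is meant for transient transfection, although the record does not say so.

The payload is a single synthetic open reading frame driven by the EF-1α promoter, annotated as the short core version, and terminated by the bovine growth hormone polyadenylation signal. The feature table shows two tandem copies of the E. coli tRNA adenosine deaminase TadA followed by Streptococcus pyogenes Cas9. This matches the usual ABE design, in which a TadA dimer is linked to Cas9. The record does not specify which TadA variants or which ABE generation are present. According to the catalogue entry, the Cas9 part is the nuclease-dead form (dCas9) rather than the nickase generally used in base editors, so the fusion should deaminate adenines in the guide-exposed DNA strand, giving A-to-G conversion, without cutting either strand. The catalogue also lists an N-terminal 3xFLAG tag for detection and SV40 nuclear localisation signals at both ends of the protein, although these small elements were not picked up by the automated annotation.

No guide RNA cassette is annotated, so the sgRNA would have to come from a separate construct. The plasmid comes from a study that examined base editor mismatch tolerance and the effect of increased-fidelity Cas9 variants, where a dCas9-based ABE provides a non-nicking editor.
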