Features (pLannotate 1.2.2; 8 found; start..end, strand, type, name):
     82..293     +  promoter       EF-1α core promoter: core promoter for human elongation factor EF-1α
    397..873     +  CDS            tadA: TADA_ECOLI - Also known as yfhC. Experimental evidence at protein level: Swiss-Prot protein existence level 1. Catalyzes the deamination of adenosine to inosine at the wobble position 34 of tRNA(Arg2). Essential for cell viability. From Escherichia coli (strain K12).
    994..1485    +  CDS            tadA: TADA_ECOLI - Also known as yfhC. Experimental evidence at protein level: Swiss-Prot protein existence level 1. Catalyzes the deamination of adenosine to inosine at the wobble position 34 of tRNA(Arg2). Essential for cell viability. From Escherichia coli (strain K12).
   1585..5685    +  CDS            Cas9: Cas9 (Csn1) endonuclease from the Streptococcus pyogenes Type II CRISPR/Cas system generates RNA-guided double strand breaks in DNA
   5767..5878    +  polyA_signal   bGH poly(A) signal: bovine growth hormone polyadenylation signal
   6039..6627    -  rep_origin     ori: high-copy-number ColE1/pMB1/pBR322/pUC origin of replication
   6798..7658    -  CDS            AmpR: β-lactamase; bla; confers resistance to ampicillin, carbenicillin, and related antibiotics
   7659..7763    -  promoter       AmpR promoter: bla
>Addgene plasmid #162998 | pAT9749-dABE | addgene full sequence | sequence record 322154 | Addgene NGS Result
ACATTTCCCCGAAAAGTGCCACCTGACGTCCAGCAGAGATCCACTTTGGCGCCGGCTCGAGTGGCTCCGG
TGCCCGTCAGTGGGCAGAGCGCACATCGCCCACAGTCCCCGAGAAGTTGGGGGGAGGGGTCGGCAATTGA
ACCGGTGCCTAGAGAAGGTGGCGCGGGGTAAACTGGGAAAGTGATGTCGTGTACTGGCTCCGCCTTTTTC
CCGAGGGTGGGGGAGAACCGTATATAAGTGCAGTAGTCGCCGTGAACGTTCTTTTTCGCAACGGGTTTGC
CGCCAGAACACAGGTGTCGTGACGCGGGATCCGCCACCATGGATTACAAAGACGATGACGATAAGATGGC
CCCAAAGAAGAAGCGGAAGGTCGGTATCCACGGAGTCCCAGCAGCCAGTGAGGTCGAATTTAGTCATGAG
TATTGGATGAGACACGCCCTGACCCTTGCAAAACGCGCCTGGGATGAAAGGGAAGTCCCTGTGGGGGCCG
TCCTTGTCCATAATAATCGAGTGATTGGAGAGGGCTGGAATCGCCCTATTGGAAGGCACGACCCCACTGC
ACACGCAGAGATTATGGCTCTCCGACAGGGTGGACTGGTAATGCAGAATTACCGGCTGATCGACGCCACC
CTCTATGTCACTCTTGAACCCTGTGTAATGTGCGCTGGCGCCATGATCCACAGCAGAATAGGAAGAGTCG
TCTTCGGCGCTAGAGATGCTAAAACTGGAGCTGCAGGGAGTTTGATGGATGTACTCCACCACCCCGGGAT
GAATCATCGGGTGGAGATAACCGAAGGAATCCTGGCTGATGAATGCGCTGCTCTGTTGAGCGATTTCTTT
AGGATGAGGAGGCAGGAGATTAAGGCACAAAAGAAAGCTCAGAGCTCTACTGACAGTGGGGGGAGTTCCG
GTGGATCTAGTGGTAGCGAGACACCCGGGACTTCCGAAAGTGCTACCCCAGAATCATCCGGGGGGAGTTC
AGGCGGAAGTTCTGAAGTAGAGTTCTCTCACGAGTATTGGATGCGCCACGCACTGACACTGGCTAAGCGG
GCAAGGGACGAACGAGAAGTCCCAGTCGGGGCTGTCCTCGTCTTGAATAATAGAGTTATTGGGGAGGGGT
GGAACCGAGCTATTGGACTGCATGACCCAACTGCACACGCTGAAATTATGGCCTTGAGACAGGGCGGTCT
CGTAATGCAGAATTATAGATTGATAGATGCTACTTTGTATGTGACTTTCGAGCCATGCGTCATGTGTGCC
GGGGCAATGATCCACAGCAGAATTGGAAGGGTTGTATTCGGCGTCCGAAACGCTAAGACCGGGGCTGCCG
GGTCTCTCATGGACGTCCTTCACTATCCTGGTATGAATCACCGAGTGGAAATTACCGAAGGAATCCTCGC
TGACGAATGCGCAGCCCTCCTCTGTTATTTCTTTCGGATGCCAAGACAGGTCTTTAATGCTCAGAAGAAA
GCTCAGTCCTCCACTGACTCAGGTGGCTCCAGCGGTGGAAGCTCAGGATCTGAGACCCCAGGAACATCTG
AGTCAGCCACTCCTGAATCCTCAGGTGGTAGCTCTGGGGGGTCTGACAAGAAGTACAGCATCGGCCTGGC
CATCGGCACCAACTCTGTGGGCTGGGCCGTGATCACCGACGAGTACAAGGTGCCCAGCAAGAAATTCAAG
GTGCTGGGCAACACCGACCGGCACAGCATCAAGAAGAACCTGATCGGAGCCCTGCTGTTCGACAGCGGCG
AAACAGCCGAGGCCACCCGGCTGAAGAGAACCGCCAGAAGAAGATACACCAGACGGAAGAACCGGATCTG
CTATCTGCAAGAGATCTTCAGCAACGAGATGGCCAAGGTGGACGACAGCTTCTTCCACAGACTGGAAGAG
TCCTTCCTGGTGGAAGAGGATAAGAAGCACGAGCGGCACCCCATCTTCGGCAACATCGTGGACGAGGTGG
CCTACCACGAGAAGTACCCCACCATCTACCACCTGAGAAAGAAACTGGTGGACAGCACCGACAAGGCCGA
CCTGCGGCTGATCTATCTGGCCCTGGCCCACATGATCAAGTTCCGGGGCCACTTCCTGATCGAGGGCGAC
CTGAACCCCGACAACAGCGACGTGGACAAGCTGTTCATCCAGCTGGTGCAGACCTACAACCAGCTGTTCG
AGGAAAACCCCATCAACGCCAGCGGCGTGGACGCCAAGGCCATCCTGTCTGCCAGACTGAGCAAGAGCAG
ACGGCTGGAAAATCTGATCGCCCAGCTGCCCGGCGAGAAGAAGAATGGCCTGTTCGGCAACCTGATTGCC
CTGAGCCTGGGCCTGACCCCCAACTTCAAGAGCAACTTCGACCTGGCCGAGGATGCCAAACTGCAGCTGA
GCAAGGACACCTACGACGACGACCTGGACAACCTGCTGGCCCAGATCGGCGACCAGTACGCCGACCTGTT
TCTGGCCGCCAAGAACCTGTCCGACGCCATCCTGCTGAGCGACATCCTGAGAGTGAACACCGAGATCACC
AAGGCCCCCCTGAGCGCCTCTATGATCAAGAGATACGACGAGCACCACCAGGACCTGACCCTGCTGAAAG
CTCTCGTGCGGCAGCAGCTGCCTGAGAAGTACAAAGAGATTTTCTTCGACCAGAGCAAGAACGGCTACGC
CGGCTACATTGACGGCGGAGCCAGCCAGGAAGAGTTCTACAAGTTCATCAAGCCCATCCTGGAAAAGATG
GACGGCACCGAGGAACTGCTCGTGAAGCTGAACAGAGAGGACCTGCTGCGGAAGCAGCGGACCTTCGACA
ACGGCAGCATCCCCCACCAGATCCACCTGGGAGAGCTGCACGCCATTCTGCGGCGGCAGGAAGATTTTTA
CCCATTCCTGAAGGACAACCGGGAAAAGATCGAGAAGATCCTGACCTTCCGCATCCCCTACTACGTGGGC
CCTCTGGCCAGGGGAAACAGCAGATTCGCCTGGATGACCAGAAAGAGCGAGGAAACCATCACCCCCTGGA
ACTTCGAGGAAGTGGTGGACAAGGGCGCTTCCGCCCAGAGCTTCATCGAGCGGATGACCAACTTCGATAA
GAACCTGCCCAACGAGAAGGTGCTGCCCAAGCACAGCCTGCTGTACGAGTACTTCACCGTGTATAACGAG
CTGACCAAAGTGAAATACGTGACCGAGGGAATGAGAAAGCCCGCCTTCCTGAGCGGCGAGCAGAAAAAGG
CCATCGTGGACCTGCTGTTCAAGACCAACCGGAAAGTGACCGTGAAGCAGCTGAAAGAGGACTACTTCAA
GAAAATCGAGTGCTTCGACTCCGTGGAAATCTCCGGCGTGGAAGATCGGTTCAACGCCTCCCTGGGCACA
TACCACGATCTGCTGAAAATTATCAAGGACAAGGACTTCCTGGACAATGAGGAAAACGAGGACATTCTGG
AAGATATCGTGCTGACCCTGACACTGTTTGAGGACAGAGAGATGATCGAGGAACGGCTGAAAACCTATGC
CCACCTGTTCGACGACAAAGTGATGAAGCAGCTGAAGCGGCGGAGATACACCGGCTGGGGCAGGCTGAGC
CGGAAGCTGATCAACGGCATCCGGGACAAGCAGTCCGGCAAGACAATCCTGGATTTCCTGAAGTCCGACG
GCTTCGCCAACAGAAACTTCATGCAGCTGATCCACGACGACAGCCTGACCTTTAAAGAGGACATCCAGAA
AGCCCAGGTGTCCGGCCAGGGCGATAGCCTGCACGAGCACATTGCCAATCTGGCCGGCAGCCCCGCCATT
AAGAAGGGCATCCTGCAGACAGTGAAGGTGGTGGACGAGCTCGTGAAAGTGATGGGCCGGCACAAGCCCG
AGAACATCGTGATCGAAATGGCCAGAGAGAACCAGACCACCCAGAAGGGACAGAAGAACAGCCGCGAGAG
AATGAAGCGGATCGAAGAGGGCATCAAAGAGCTGGGCAGCCAGATCCTGAAAGAACACCCAGTGGAAAAC
ACCCAGCTGCAGAACGAGAAGCTGTACCTGTACTACCTGCAGAATGGGCGGGATATGTACGTGGACCAGG
AACTGGACATCAACCGGCTGTCCGACTACGATGTGGACGCCATCGTGCCTCAGAGCTTTCTGAAGGACGA
CTCCATCGACAACAAGGTGCTGACCAGAAGCGACAAGAACCGGGGCAAGAGCGACAACGTGCCCTCCGAA
GAGGTCGTGAAGAAGATGAAGAACTACTGGCGGCAGCTGCTGAACGCCAAGCTGATTACCCAGAGAAAGT
TCGACAATCTGACCAAGGCCGAGAGAGGCGGCCTGAGCGAACTGGATAAGGCCGGCTTCATCAAGAGACA
GCTGGTGGAAACCCGGCAGATCACAAAGCACGTGGCACAGATCCTGGACTCCCGGATGAACACTAAGTAC
GACGAGAATGACAAGCTGATCCGGGAAGTGAAAGTGATCACCCTGAAGTCCAAGCTGGTGTCCGATTTCC
GGAAGGATTTCCAGTTTTACAAAGTGCGCGAGATCAACAACTACCACCACGCCCACGACGCCTACCTGAA
CGCCGTCGTGGGAACCGCCCTGATCAAAAAGTACCCTAAGCTGGAAAGCGAGTTCGTGTACGGCGACTAC
AAGGTGTACGACGTGCGGAAGATGATCGCCAAGAGCGAGCAGGAAATCGGCAAGGCTACCGCCAAGTACT
TCTTCTACAGCAACATCATGAACTTTTTCAAGACCGAGATTACCCTGGCCAACGGCGAGATCCGGAAGCG
GCCTCTGATCGAGACAAACGGCGAAACCGGGGAGATCGTGTGGGATAAGGGCCGGGATTTTGCCACCGTG
CGGAAAGTGCTGAGCATGCCCCAAGTGAATATCGTGAAAAAGACCGAGGTGCAGACAGGCGGCTTCAGCA
AAGAGTCTATCCTGCCCAAGAGGAACAGCGATAAGCTGATCGCCAGAAAGAAGGACTGGGACCCTAAGAA
GTACGGCGGCTTCGACAGCCCCACCGTGGCCTATTCTGTGCTGGTGGTGGCCAAAGTGGAAAAGGGCAAG
TCCAAGAAACTGAAGAGTGTGAAAGAGCTGCTGGGGATCACCATCATGGAAAGAAGCAGCTTCGAGAAGA
ATCCCATCGACTTTCTGGAAGCCAAGGGCTACAAAGAAGTGAAAAAGGACCTGATCATCAAGCTGCCTAA
GTACTCCCTGTTCGAGCTGGAAAACGGCCGGAAGAGAATGCTGGCCTCTGCCGGCGAACTGCAGAAGGGA
AACGAACTGGCCCTGCCCTCCAAATATGTGAACTTCCTGTACCTGGCCAGCCACTATGAGAAGCTGAAGG
GCTCCCCCGAGGATAATGAGCAGAAACAGCTGTTTGTGGAACAGCACAAGCACTACCTGGACGAGATCAT
CGAGCAGATCAGCGAGTTCTCCAAGAGAGTGATCCTGGCCGACGCTAATCTGGACAAAGTGCTGTCCGCC
TACAACAAGCACCGGGATAAGCCCATCAGAGAGCAGGCCGAGAATATCATCCACCTGTTTACCCTGACCA
ATCTGGGAGCCCCTGCCGCCTTCAAGTACTTTGACACCACCATCGACCGGAAGAGGTACACCAGCACCAA
AGAGGTGCTGGACGCCACCCTGATCCACCAGAGCATCACCGGCCTGTACGAGACACGGATCGACCTGTCT
CAGCTGGGAGGCGACAAGCGTCCTGCTGCTACTAAGAAAGCTGGTCAAGCTAAGAAAAAGAAATGACATG
TCCTAGAGCTCGCTGATCAGCCTCGACTGTGCCTTCTAGTTGCCAGCCATCTGTTGTTTGCCCCTCCCCC
GTGCCTTCCTTGACCCTGGAAGGTGCCACTCCCACTGTCCTTTCCTAATAAAATGAGGAAATTGCATCGC
ATTGTCTGAGTAGGTGTCATTCTATTCTGGGGGGTGGGGTGGGGCAGGACAGCAAGGGGGAGGATTGGGA
AGAGAATAGCAGGCATGCTGGGGAGCGGCCGCTGAGCAAAAGGCCAGCAAAAGGCCAGGAACCGTAAAAA
GGCCGCGTTGCTGGCGTTTTTCCATAGGCTCCGCCCCCCTGACGAGCATCACAAAAATCGACGCTCAAGT
CAGAGGTGGCGAAACCCGACAGGACTATAAAGATACCAGGCGTTTCCCCCTGGAAGCTCCCTCGTGCGCT
CTCCTGTTCCGACCCTGCCGCTTACCGGATACCTGTCCGCCTTTCTCCCTTCGGGAAGCGTGGCGCTTTC
TCATAGCTCACGCTGTAGGTATCTCAGTTCGGTGTAGGTCGTTCGCTCCAAGCTGGGCTGTGTGCACGAA
CCCCCCGTTCAGCCCGACCGCTGCGCCTTATCCGGTAACTATCGTCTTGAGTCCAACCCGGTAAGACACG
ACTTATCGCCACTGGCAGCAGCCACTGGTAACAGGATTAGCAGAGCGAGGTATGTAGGCGGTGCTACAGA
GTTCTTGAAGTGGTGGCCTAACTACGGCTACACTAGAAGAACAGTATTTGGTATCTGCGCTCTGCTGAAG
CCAGTTACCTTCGGAAAAAGAGTTGGTAGCTCTTGATCCGGCAAACAAACCACCGCTGGTAGCGGTGGTT
TTTTTGTTTGCAAGCAGCAGATTACGCGCAGAAAAAAAGGATCTCAAGAAGATCCTTTGATCTTTTCTAC
GGGGTCTGACGCTCAGTGGAACGAAAACTCACGTTAAGGGATTTTGGTCATGAGATTATCAAAAAGGATC
TTCACCTAGATCCTTTTAAATTAAAAATGAAGTTTTAAATCAATCTAAAGTATATATGAGTAAACTTGGT
CTGACAGTTACCAATGCTTAATCAGTGAGGCACCTATCTCAGCGATCTGTCTATTTCGTTCATCCATAGT
TGCCTGACTCCCCGTCGTGTAGATAACTACGATACGGGAGGGCTTACCATCTGGCCCCAGTGCTGCAATG
ATACCGCGAGACCCACGCTCACCGGCTCCAGATTTATCAGCAATAAACCAGCCAGCCGGAAGGGCCGAGC
GCAGAAGTGGTCCTGCAACTTTATCCGCCTCCATCCAGTCTATTAATTGTTGCCGGGAAGCTAGAGTAAG
TAGTTCGCCAGTTAATAGTTTGCGCAACGTTGTTGCCATTGCTACAGGCATCGTGGTGTCACGCTCGTCG
TTTGGTATGGCTTCATTCAGCTCCGGTTCCCAACGATCAAGGCGAGTTACATGATCCCCCATGTTGTGCA
AAAAAGCGGTTAGCTCCTTCGGTCCTCCGATCGTTGTCAGAAGTAAGTTGGCCGCAGTGTTATCACTCAT
GGTTATGGCAGCACTGCATAATTCTCTTACTGTCATGCCATCCGTAAGATGCTTTTCTGTGACTGGTGAG
TACTCAACCAAGTCATTCTGAGAATAGTGTATGCGGCGACCGAGTTGCTCTTGCCCGGCGTCAATACGGG
ATAATACCGCGCCACATAGCAGAACTTTAAAAGTGCTCATCATTGGAAAACGTTCTTCGGGGCGAAAACT
CTCAAGGATCTTACCGCTGTTGAGATCCAGTTCGATGTAACCCACTCGTGCACCCAACTGATCTTCAGCA
TCTTTTACTTTCACCAGCGTTTCTGGGTGAGCAAAAACAGGAAGGCAAAATGCCGCAAAAAAGGGAATAA
GGGCGACACGGAAATGTTGAATACTCATACTCTTCCTTTTTCAATATTATTGAAGCATTTATCAGGGTTA
TTGTCTCATGAGCGGATACATATTTGAATGTATTTAGAAAAATAAACAAATAGGGGTTCCGCGC
